Addgene plasmid #198945: pGL0_32 [Pcat]
Purpose: Level 0 part
Depositing lab: Charlie Gilbert & Nili Ostrov & Cultivarium Tools. Depositing organization: Cultivarium, Convergent Research. Publication: A scalable framework for high-throughput identification of functional origins of replication in non-model bacteria. Gilbert C, Brumwell SL, Crits-Christoph A, Kang SC, Martin-Moldes Z, Alsharif W, Esmurria A, Nguyen M-A, Lee HH, Ostrov N. bioRxiv 2023.05.19.541510 10.1101/2023.05.19.541510.
Backbone
  Vector backbone: pGLDV_17
  Vector type: Synthetic Biology
Growth in bacteria
  Bacterial resistance: Chloramphenicol, 25 μg/mL
  Growth temperature: 37°C
  Growth strain: E. coli Zymo 10B
  Copy number: High Copy
Gene/Insert
  Gene/Insert name: Pcat
  Species: Synthetic
  Cloning method: Unknown
Resource information
  A portion of this plasmid was derived from a plasmid made by: https://seva-plasmids.com/
Terms and licenses: Academic/Nonprofit Terms; Industry Terms: Not Available to Industry
How to cite: pGL0_32 [Pcat] was a gift from Charlie Gilbert & Nili Ostrov & Cultivarium Tools (Addgene plasmid # 198945 ; http://n2t.net/addgene:198945 ; RRID:Addgene_198945)
