[The description below was written by a language model from this plasmid's Addgene catalogue record and pLannotate feature annotations shown in this document.]
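Description:
pGL0_32 [Pcat] is a small (about 2.4 kb) synthetic-biology part plasmid, catalogued as a "Level 0 part" and built on the pGLDV_17 backbone. In hierarchical modular cloning schemes, Level 0 plasmids store a single basic element, such as a promoter, coding sequence, terminator or origin, so that it can later be combined with other parts into larger assemblies. The record does not state the cloning method or which restriction sites flank the part, so the exact assembly standard cannot be confirmed from the fields given. A portion of the plasmid is noted as deriving from the SEVA plasmid collection.

The stored part is Pcat, the promoter of the E. coli cat (chloramphenicol acetyltransferase) gene, annotated as a roughly 100 bp element on the forward strand and listed as synthetic. The rest of the plasmid is maintenance machinery for E. coli: a high-copy ColE1/pMB1/pUC-type origin of replication, and a chloramphenicol resistance cassette on the reverse strand in which the cat coding sequence is driven by its own second copy of the cat promoter and followed by the phage lambda t0 terminator. Short fragments of a lac operator and of lacZα are also detected. These are probably remnants of a lacZα screening cassette in the parent vector that was displaced by the part, though the record does not say so.

The associated work concerns high-throughput identification of functional origins of replication in non-model bacteria. The part therefore probably serves as a promoter module for assembling multi-part vectors in that toolkit, although its specific role is not recorded.
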