Features (pLannotate 1.2.2; 7 found; start..end, strand, type, name):
    102..204     +  promoter       cat promoter: promoter of the E. coli cat gene encoding chloramphenicol acetyltransferase
    488..503     -  protein_bind   lac operator (fragment): The lac repressor binds to the lac operator to inhibit transcription in E. coli. This inhibition can be relieved by adding lactose or isopropyl-β-D-thiogalactopyranoside (IPTG). lac repressor encoded by lacI
    654..1242    -  rep_origin     ori: high-copy-number ColE1/pMB1/pBR322/pUC origin of replication
   1375..1469    -  terminator     lambda t0 terminator: transcription terminator from phage lambda
   1493..2149    -  CDS            cat: CAT_ECOLX - Experimental evidence at protein level: Swiss-Prot protein existence level 1. This enzyme is an effector of chloramphenicol resistance in bacteria. From Escherichia coli. This protein is used as a marker in many commonly used cloning vectors, such as pACYC184.
   2150..2252    -  promoter       cat promoter: promoter of the E. coli cat gene encoding chloramphenicol acetyltransferase
   2327..2370    -  CDS            lacZα (fragment): LacZα fragment of β-galactosidase; lacZ fragment
>Addgene plasmid #198945 | pGL0_32 [Pcat] | addgene full sequence | sequence record 401274 | Addgene NGS Result
TAGCGTGCGAACAGCACGCTATTGTTGTATCATTACTCGCATCCATTCTCAGGCTGTCTCGTCTCGTCTC
CGAGGTCTCAGGAGTGGCGAAAATGAGACGTTGATCGGCACGTAAGAGGTTCCAACTTTCACCATAATGA
AATAAGATCACTACCGGGCGTATTTTTTGAGTTATCGAGATTTTCAGGAGCTAAGGAAGCTAAAAATGTG
AGACCACCCCAGGATACATAGATTACCACAACTCCGAGCCCTTCCACCTAGCGTGCTAACCACGCACGCT
ATTGTTGTATCCCATATAATGCAATCGTAGTCTACCTGACTGTACTTAGAAATGTGGCTTCGCCTTTGCC
CACGCACCTGATCGCTCCTCGTTTGCTTTTAAGGACCGGACGAACCACAGAGCATTAGAAGGCTAGGTGG
AGGCTCAGTGATGATAAGTCTGCGATGGTGGATGCATGTGTCATGGTCATAGCTGTTTCCTGTGTGAAAT
TGTTATCCGCTCAGAGGGCACAATCCTATTCCGCGCTATCCGACAATCTCCAAGACATTAGGTGGAGTTC
AGTTCGGCGTATGGCATATGTCGCTGGAAAGAACATGTGAGCAAAAGGCCAGCAAAAGGCCAGGAACCGT
AAAAAGGCCGCGTTGCTGGCGTTTTTCCATAGGCTCCGCCCCCCTGACGAGCATCACAAAAATCGACGCT
CAAGTCAGAGGTGGCGAAACCCGACAGGACTATAAAGATACCAGGCGTTTCCCCCTGGAAGCTCCCTCGT
GCGCTCTCCTGTTCCGACCCTGCCGCTTACCGGATACCTGTCCGCCTTTCTCCCTTCGGGAAGCGTGGCG
CTTTCTCATAGCTCACGCTGTAGGTATCTCAGTTCGGTGTAGGTCGTTCGCTCCAAGCTGGGCTGTGTGC
ACGAACCCCCCGTTCAGCCCGACCGCTGCGCCTTATCCGGTAACTATCGTCTTGAGTCCAACCCGGTAAG
ACACGACTTATCGCCACTGGCAGCAGCCACTGGTAACAGGATTAGCAGAGCGAGGTATGTAGGCGGTGCT
ACAGAGTTCTTGAAGTGGTGGCCTAACTACGGCTACACTAGAAGAACAGTATTTGGTATCTGCGCTCTGC
TGAAGCCAGTTACCTTCGGAAAAAGAGTTGGTAGCTCTTGATCCGGCAAACAAACCACCGCTGGTAGCGG
TGGTTTTTTTGTTTGCAAGCAGCAGATTACGCGCAGAAAAAAAGGATCTCAAGAAGATCCTTTGATCTTT
TCTACGGGGTCTGACGCTCTATTCAACAAAGCCGCCGTCCCGTCAAGTCAGCGTAAATGGGTAGGGGGCT
TCAAATCGTCCCCCCATACGATATAAGTTGTTACTAGTGCTTGGATTCTCACCAATAAAAAACGCCCGGC
GGCAACCGAGCGTTCTGAACAAATCCAGATGGAGTTCTGAGGTCATTACTGGATCTATCAACAGGAGTCC
AAGCGAGCTCGATATCAAATTACGCCCCGCCCTGCCACTCATCGCAGTACTGTTGTAATTCATTAAGCAT
TCTGCCGACATGGAAGCCATCACAAACGGCATGATGAACCTGAATCGCCAGCGGCATCAGCACCTTGTCG
CCTTGCGTATAATATTTGCCCATGGTGAAAACGGGGGCGAAGAAGTTGTCCATATTGGCCACGTTTAAAT
CAAAACTGGTGAAACTCACCCAGGGATTGGCTGAGACGAAAAACATATTCTCAATAAACCCTTTAGGGAA
ATAGGCCAGGTTTTCACCGTAACACGCCACATCTTGCGAATATATGTGTAGAAACTGCCGGAAATCGTCG
TGGTATTCACTCCAGAGCGATGAAAACGTTTCAGTTTGCTCATGGAAAACGGTGTAACAAGGGTGAACAC
TATCCCATATCACCAGCTCACCGTCTTTCATTGCCATACGAAATTCCGGATGAGCATTCATCAGGCGGGC
AAGAATGTGAATAAAGGCCGGATAAAACTTGTGCTTATTTTTCTTTACGGTCTTTAAAAAGGCCGTAATA
TCCAGCTGAACGGTCTGGTTATAGGTACATTGAGCAACTGACTGAAATGCCTCAAAATGTTCTTTACGAT
GCCATTGGGATATATCAACGGTGGTATATCCAGTGATTTTTTTCTCCATTTTAGCTTCCTTAGCTCCTGA
AAATCTCGATAACTCAAAAAATACGCCCGGTAGTGATCTTATTTCATTATGGTGAAAGTTGGAACCTCTT
ACGTGCCGATCAACGTCTCATTGATACCTGAAACAAAACCCATCGTACGGCCAAGGAAGTCTCCAATAAC
TGTGATCCACCACAAGCGCCAGGGTTTTCCCAGTCACGACGTTGTAAAACGACGGCCAGTCATGCATAAT
CCGCACGCATCTGGAATAAGGAAGTGCCATTCCGCCTGACCT
